Addgene plasmid #179014: pBBK30 pHomL-RPL18Bp-GFPdropout-Link-Neon(gfp)-SSA1t-HomR (AmpR)
Purpose: (Empty Backbone) Parent vector for markerless yeast integration cassettes with C-terminal Neon(gfp)-tagged genes
Depositing lab: Vincent Martin. Depositing organization: Concordia University. Publication: The MyLo CRISPR-Cas9 Toolkit: A Markerless Yeast Localization and Overexpression CRISPR-Cas9 Toolkit. Bean BDM, Whiteway M, Martin VJJ. G3 (Bethesda). 2022 Jun 16. pii: 6609175. doi: 10.1093/g3journal/jkac154. PubMed 35708612.
Backbone
  Vector backbone: pYTK089 (ColE1, AmpR)
  Vector type: Yeast Expression
Growth in bacteria
  Bacterial resistance: Ampicillin, 100 μg/mL
  Growth temperature: 37°C
  Growth strain: DH5alpha
  Copy number: High Copy
Gene/Insert
  Gene/Insert name: None
Terms and licenses: Academic/Nonprofit Terms; Industry Terms: Not Available to Industry
Depositor comments: Part of the Markerless Yeast Localization and Overexpression (MyLO) CRISPR-Cas9 Toolkit. Vector cloned using BsaI Golden Gate cloning
How to cite: pBBK30 pHomL-RPL18Bp-GFPdropout-Link-Neon(gfp)-SSA1t-HomR (AmpR) was a gift from Vincent Martin (Addgene plasmid # 179014 ; http://n2t.net/addgene:179014 ; RRID:Addgene_179014)
