[The description below was written by a language model from this plasmid's Addgene catalogue record and pLannotate feature annotations shown in this document.]
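Description:
pBBK30 is an empty parent vector from the Markerless Yeast Localization and Overexpression (MyLO) CRISPR-Cas9 toolkit, built on the pYTK089 backbone by BsaI Golden Gate assembly. It is propagated in E. coli as a high-copy plasmid through a ColE1/pUC-type origin and is selected with ampicillin through the bla gene and its promoter. It carries no complete yeast selectable marker or functional yeast replication origin. The short ARS1 and HIS3 fragments annotated on either side of the cassette most likely reflect sequence within the left and right homology arms (HomL and HomR) named in the plasmid title, although the record does not identify the genomic target locus.

The payload, as indicated by the name, is an integration cassette in the order HomL, RPL18B promoter, GFP dropout, linker, mNeonGreen, SSA1 terminator, HomR. The RPL18B promoter and SSA1 terminator are not picked up in the feature table but are stated in the name. The dropout is a superfolder GFP coding sequence followed by the bacterial rrnB T1 and T7Te terminators. This placeholder makes E. coli colonies fluoresce, so when a gene of interest replaces it by Golden Gate cloning, correct clones can be recognised as non-fluorescent colonies. An inserted open reading frame ends up downstream of the yeast promoter and fused through the linker to a C-terminal mNeonGreen tag.

The finished cassette is intended for markerless integration into the yeast genome. The homology arms direct repair of a Cas9-induced break, so no marker needs to be integrated. The resulting strains express fluorescently tagged proteins for localization and overexpression studies.
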