Features (pLannotate 1.2.2; 12 found; start..end, strand, type, name):
      1..861     -  CDS            AmpR: β-lactamase; bla; confers resistance to ampicillin, carbenicillin, and related antibiotics
    862..966     -  promoter       AmpR promoter: bla
   1069..1657    +  rep_origin     ori: high-copy-number ColE1/pMB1/pBR322/pUC origin of replication
   2391..2510    +  rep_origin     ARS1 (fragment): S. cerevisiae autonomously replicating sequence ARS1/ARS416
   2515..2561    +  promoter       HIS3 promoter (fragment): S. cerevisiae HIS3
   2562..2624    +  CDS            HIS3 (fragment): imidazoleglycerol-phosphate dehydratase, required for histidine biosynthesis; S. cerevisiae HIS3; yeast auxotrophic marker
   3704..4417    +  CDS            superfolder GFP: GFP variant that folds robustly even when fused to poorly folded proteins (Pédelacq et al., 2006)
   4429..4500    +  terminator     rrnB T1 terminator: transcription terminator T1 from the E. coli rrnB gene
   4516..4543    +  terminator     T7Te terminator: phage T7 early transcription terminator
   4582..5289    +  CDS            mNeonGreen: mNeonGreen is a basic (constitutively fluorescent) green/yellow fluorescent protein published in 2013, derived from Branchiostoma lanceolatum. It is reported to be a very rapidly-maturing monomer with moderate acid sensitivity.
   6335..6361    +  rep_origin     ARS1 (fragment): S. cerevisiae autonomously replicating sequence ARS1/ARS416
   6458..6579    +  CDS            HIS3 (fragment): imidazoleglycerol-phosphate dehydratase, required for histidine biosynthesis; S. cerevisiae HIS3; yeast auxotrophic marker
>Addgene plasmid #179014 | pBBK30 pHomL-RPL18Bp-GFPdropout-Link-Neon(gfp)-SSA1t-HomR (AmpR) | addgene full sequence | sequence record 360760 | Addgene NGS Result
TTACCAATGCTTAATCAGTGAGGCACCTATCTCAGCGATCTGTCTATTTCGTTCATCCATAGTTGCCTGA
CTCCCCGTCGTGTAGATAACTACGATACGGGAGGGCTTACCATCTGGCCCCAGTGCTGCAATGATACCGC
GGGACCCACGCTCACCGGCTCCAGATTTATCAGCAATAAACCAGCCAGCCGGAAGGGCCGAGCGCAGAAG
TGGTCCTGCAACTTTATCCGCCTCCATCCAGTCTATTAATTGTTGCCGGGAAGCTAGAGTAAGTAGTTCG
CCAGTTAATAGTTTGCGCAACGTTGTTGCCATTGCTACAGGCATCGTGGTGTCACGCTCGTCGTTTGGTA
TGGCTTCATTCAGCTCCGGTTCCCAACGATCAAGGCGAGTTACATGATCCCCCATGTTGTGCAAAAAAGC
GGTTAGCTCCTTCGGTCCTCCGATCGTTGTCAGAAGTAAGTTGGCCGCAGTGTTATCACTCATGGTTATG
GCAGCACTGCATAATTCTCTTACTGTCATGCCATCCGTAAGATGCTTTTCTGTGACTGGTGAGTACTCAA
CCAAGTCATTCTGAGAATAGTGTATGCGGCGACCGAGTTGCTCTTGCCCGGCGTCAATACGGGATAATAC
CGCGCCACATAGCAGAACTTTAAAAGTGCTCATCATTGGAAAACGTTCTTCGGGGCGAAAACTCTCAAGG
ATCTTACCGCTGTTGAGATCCAGTTCGATGTAACCCACTCGTGCACCCAACTGATCTTCAGCATCTTTTA
CTTTCACCAGCGTTTCTGGGTGAGCAAAAACAGGAAGGCAAAATGCCGCAAAAAAGGGAATAAGGGCGAC
ACGGAAATGTTGAATACTCATACTCTTCCTTTTTCAATATTATTGAAGCATTTATCAGGGTTATTGTCTC
ATGAGCGGATACATATTTGAATGTATTTAGAAAAATAAACAAATAGGGGTTCCGCGCACATTTCCCCGAA
AAGTGCCACCTGTCATGACCAAAATCCCTTAACGTGAGTTTTCGTTCCACTGAGCGTCAGACCCCGTAGA
AAAGATCAAAGGATCTTCTTGAGATCCTTTTTTTCTGCGCGTAATCTGCTGCTTGCAAACAAAAAAACCA
CCGCTACCAGCGGTGGTTTGTTTGCCGGATCAAGAGCTACCAACTCTTTTTCCGAAGGTAACTGGCTTCA
GCAGAGCGCAGATACCAAATACTGTTCTTCTAGTGTAGCCGTAGTTAGGCCACCACTTCAAGAACTCTGT
AGCACCGCCTACATACCTCGCTCTGCTAATCCTGTTACCAGTGGCTGCTGCCAGTGGCGATAAGTCGTGT
CTTACCGGGTTGGACTCAAGACGATAGTTACCGGATAAGGCGCAGCGGTCGGGCTGAACGGGGGGTTCGT
GCACACAGCCCAGCTTGGAGCGAACGACCTACACCGAACTGAGATACCTACAGCGTGAGCTATGAGAAAG
CGCCACGCTTCCCGAAGGGAGAAAGGCGGACAGGTATCCGGTAAGCGGCAGGGTCGGAACAGGAGAGCGC
ACGAGGGAGCTTCCAGGGGGAAACGCCTGGTATCTTTATAGTCCTGTCGGGTTTCGCCACCTCTGACTTG
AGCGTCGATTTTTGTGATGCTCGTCAGGGGGGCGGAGCCTATGGAAAAACGCCAGCAACGCGGCCTTTTT
ACGGTTCCTGGCCTTTTGCTGGCCTTTTGCTCACATGTTCTTTCCTGCGTTATCCCCTGATTCTGTGGAT
AACCGTGCGGCCGCCAATGTTATCTATTGGCAGATGTTCATACGGGGCTTTCAAATATTGATGAAATTAT
GTGATGTTTAGAAGAAGATTCGAACTGTTTTCAGTAGATTTGGTAACTGTGCAACCATAACTCATGCCCC
CTATTTATCGGCATTGAGATTGTAAAGGAAGTAAAACGCATTTTTGCAGATCTGTTCTCTTATGTATTTT
TAATCGTCCTTGTATGGAAGTATCAAAGGGGACGTTCTTCACCTCCTTGGAAAACGCAAACTTTCTTTTT
GCCTATCACAGTATCTTATCGAGCTAACTATTTTCGACACACATGAAAAAGCAGAAATATTAACGAAAAA
GAAAAGAAAGACCATGTCATGTACGGGCAATCAGAATATGCAAGATGAGCGGGAACGGGCGAAATGTGCA
CGCGCACAACTTACGAAACGCGGATGAGTCACTGACAGCCACCGCAGAGGTTCTGACTCCTACTGAGCTC
TATTGGAGGTGGCAGAACCGGTAATCCCACAGTGAGCAACTTGACAAACCAACAGATATAGGCTGTGTCT
TAAAATATACCATCCAATACCTTGATGAACTTTTCAAAGATGACTAAAATAAGTGAAATTTCAACATTAA
CTTCGAGCTGTAAACACAGTGGTTTCTTTGCATAAACACCATCAGCCTCAAGTCGTCAAGTAAAGATTTC
GTGTTCATGCAGATAGATAACAATCTATATGTTGATAATTAGCGTTGCCTCATCAATGCGTACACGAAGA
ATATACTAAAAAATGAGCAGGCAAGATAAACGAAGGCAAAGATGACAGAGCAGAAAGCCCTAGTAAAGCG
TATTACAAATGAAACCAAGATTCAGATTGCGATCCCTGAATTCGCATCTAGATGGTAGAGCCACAAACAG
CCGGTACAAGCAACGATCTCCAGGACCATCTGAATCATGCGCGGATGACACGAACTCACGACGGCGATCA
CAGACATTAACCCACAGTACAGACACTGCGACAACGTGGCAATTCGTCGCAATACCGTCTCACTGAACTG
GCCGATAATTGCAGACGAACGAAGAGGATGTCCAATATTTTTTTTAAGGAATAAGGATACTTCAAGACTA
GATTCCCCCCTGCATTCCCATCAGAACCGTAAACCTTGGCGCTTTCCTTGGGAAGTATTCAAGAAGTGCC
TTGTCCGGTTTCTGTGGCTCACAAACCAGCGCGCCCGATATGGCTTTCTTTTCACTTATGAATGTACCAG
TACGGGACAATTAGAACGCTCCTGTAACAATCTCTTTGCAAATGTGGGGTTACATTCTAACCATGTCACA
CTGCTGACGAAATTCAAAGTAAAAAAAAATGGGACCACGTCTTGAGAACGATAGATTTTCTTTATTTTAC
ATTGAACAGTCGTTGTCTCAGCGCGCTTTATGTTTTCATTCATACTTCATATTATAAAATAACAAAAGAA
GAATTTCATATTCACGCCCAAGAAATCAGGCTGCTTTCCAAATGCAATTGACACTTCATTAGCCATCACA
CAAAACTCTTTCTTGCTGGAGCTTCTTTTAAAAAAGACCTCAGTACACCAAACACGTTACCCGACCTCGT
TATTTTACGACAACTATGATAAAATTCTGAAGAAAAAATAAAAAAATTTTCATACTTCTTGCTTTTATTT
AAACCATTGAATGATTTCTTTTGAACAAAACTACCTGTTTCACCAAAGGAAATAGAAAGAAAAAATCAAT
TAGAAGAAAACAAAAAACAAAAGATCTATGTGAGACCGAAAGTGAAACGTGATTTCATGCGTCATTTTGA
ACATTTTGTAAATCTTATTTAATAATGTGTGCGGCAATTCACATTTAATTTATGAATGTTTTCTTAACAT
CGCGGCAACTCAAGAAACGGCAGGTTCGGATCTTAGCTACTAGAGAAAGAGGAGAAATACTAGATGCGTA
AAGGCGAAGAGCTGTTCACTGGTGTCGTCCCTATTCTGGTGGAACTGGATGGTGATGTCAACGGTCATAA
GTTTTCCGTGCGTGGCGAGGGTGAAGGTGACGCAACTAATGGTAAACTGACGCTGAAGTTCATCTGTACT
ACTGGTAAACTGCCGGTTCCTTGGCCGACTCTGGTAACGACGCTGACTTATGGTGTTCAGTGCTTTGCTC
GTTATCCGGACCATATGAAGCAGCATGACTTCTTCAAGTCCGCCATGCCGGAAGGCTATGTGCAGGAACG
CACGATTTCCTTTAAGGATGACGGCACGTACAAAACGCGTGCGGAAGTGAAATTTGAAGGCGATACCCTG
GTAAACCGCATTGAGCTGAAAGGCATTGACTTTAAAGAGGACGGCAATATCCTGGGCCATAAGCTGGAAT
ACAATTTTAACAGCCACAATGTTTACATCACCGCCGATAAACAAAAAAATGGCATTAAAGCGAATTTTAA
AATTCGCCACAACGTGGAGGATGGCAGCGTGCAGCTGGCTGATCACTACCAGCAAAACACTCCAATCGGT
GATGGTCCTGTTCTGCTGCCAGACAATCACTATCTGAGCACGCAAAGCGTTCTGTCTAAAGATCCGAACG
AGAAACGCGATCATATGGTTCTGCTGGAGTTCGTAACCGCAGCGGGCATCACGCATGGTATGGATGAACT
GTACAAATGACCAGGCATCAAATAAAACGAAAGGCTCAGTCGAAAGACTGGGCCTTTCGTTTTATCTGTT
GTTTGTCGGTGAACGCTCTCTACTAGAGTCACACTGGCTCACCTTCGGGTGGGCCTTTCTGCGTTTATAG
GTCTCAATCCGGTCCTTCTGGCCCAACTGGCATGGTTTCTAAGGGTGAAGAAGATAACATGGCTTCTTTG
CCAGCCACCCACGAGTTGCACATCTTCGGTTCCATTAACGGTGTCGACTTCGATATGGTCGGTCAAGGTA
CCGGTAACCCAAACGACGGTTACGAAGAATTGAACTTGAAGTCTACCAAGGGCGACTTGCAGTTCTCCCC
TTGGATTTTGGTTCCACACATCGGTTACGGTTTCCACCAATACTTGCCATACCCAGACGGTATGTCCCCA
TTCCAAGCCGCCATGGTTGACGGTTCTGGTTACCAAGTCCACAGAACCATGCAATTCGAAGATGGTGCTT
CCTTGACCGTGAACTACAGATACACCTACGAAGGTTCTCACATCAAGGGCGAAGCCCAAGTTAAGGGTAC
CGGTTTCCCTGCTGACGGTCCAGTCATGACTAACTCCTTGACCGCTGCTGACTGGTGTCGTTCCAAGAAA
ACCTACCCAAACGATAAGACCATCATTTCCACTTTCAAGTGGTCCTACACCACCGGTAACGGCAAGAGAT
ACCGCTCTACCGCTCGTACCACCTACACCTTCGCCAAGCCAATGGCTGCCAACTACTTGAAGAACCAGCC
TATGTACGTTTTCCGTAAGACCGAGCTGAAGCATTCCAAGACTGAATTGAACTTCAAGGAATGGCAAAAG
GCTTTCACCGACGTCATGGGTATGGACGAATTGTACAAGTAACTCGAGTGGCGCCAATTGGTGCGGCAAT
TGATAATAACGAAAATGTCTTTTAATGATCTGGGTATAATGAGGAATTTTCCGAACGTTTTTACTTTATA
TATATATATACATGTAACATATATTCTATACGCTATAGAGAAAGGAAATTTTTCAATTAAAAAAAAAATA
GAGAAAGAGTTTCACTTCTTGATTATCGCTAACACTAATGGTTGAAGTACTGCTACTTTAATTTTATGCT
GCCAATGAGACGACGGGGTCATCACGGCTCATCATGCGCCAAACAAATGTGTGCAATACACGCTCGGATG
ACTGCATGATGACCGCACTGACTGGGGACAGCAGATCCACCTAAGCCTGTGAGAGAAGCAGACACCCGAC
AGATCAAGGCAGTTAACTAGTGCACTGCAGTACAAATCGTCCCCAACAAAAGTGGGCTCTCAAAATTCAT
CACATTTAAATGCATATAGGAAGAGCAACAGTTGGTTTGCATCTGATGTTCCTTAAAGATTTCGACATAA
TGTGCGAAGTAGATCCCTTCAGCACTGTACTTGTTTTTGCGACTAGATTGTAAATCATTCTTTATTTAAT
CTCTTTCTTTAACTACTGCTTAAAGTATAATTTGGTCCGTAGTTTAATAACTATACTAAGCGAACGCTCT
CTCGAAATTTTTCTTAACGCGTCCTTGTACTGCGTCTAACGCTTTTGCCACTTGGATTTCTATTATAGGA
AATAGTCTCACTTACTGGGCGACGAATTTTCGCGTTTTGATGAAGCACAGGAAGAATTTCTTTATGCTCA
GAAGTTTGACAGCAAGCAAGTTCATCATTCGAACTAGCCTTATTGTTTTAGTTCAGTGACAGCGAACTGC
CGTACTCGATGCTTTATTTCTCACGGTAGAGCGGAAGAACAGATAGATCCCTACATATTGCTACCACTTC
TATTACACAATAGTTTCAATAGCTTGCAGCGTAGCTAAACTCTAAAATTTATCTAAATCACTCATATAAA
CCGAACCCTTCCCCTTCCGCTTATAGTACAGCTGATGCTCCTTCACTATTTTAACATGTGGAATTCTTGA
AAGAATGAAATCGCCATGCCAAGCCATCACACGGTCTTTTATGCAATTGATTGACCGCCTGCAACACATA
GGCAGTAAAATTTTTACAAGCAGTAGCAGAACAGGCCACACAATCGCAAGTGATTAACGTCCACACAGGT
ATAGGGTTTCTGGACCATATGATACATGCTCTGGCCAAGCATTCCGGCTGGTCGCTAATCGTTGAGTGCC
GAGCGGCCGCGATTATCAAAAAGGATCTTCACCTAGATCCTTTTAAATTAAAAATGAAGTTTTAAATCAA
TCTAAAGTATATATGAGTAAACTTGGTCTGACAG
